Addgene plasmid #166203: pDONR221-RPL30
Purpose: Gateway entry vector for N. furzeri PRL30
Depositing lab: Daniel Jarosz. Depositing organization: Stanford University. Publication: Tissue-specific landscape of protein aggregation and quality control in an aging vertebrate. Chen YR, Harel I, Singh PP, Ziv I, Moses E, Goshtchevsky U, Machado BE, Brunet A, Jarosz DF. Dev Cell. 2024 Jul 22;59(14):1892-1911.e13. doi: 10.1016/j.devcel.2024.04.014. Epub 2024 May 28. PubMed 38810654.
Backbone
  Vector backbone: pDONR221
  Vector type: Gateway Entry Vector
Growth in bacteria
  Bacterial resistance: Kanamycin, 50 μg/mL
  Growth temperature: 37°C
  Growth strain: DH5alpha
  Copy number: High Copy
Gene/Insert
  Gene/Insert name: RPL30
  Species: N. furzeri
  Insert size (bp): 348
  Cloning method: Gateway Cloning
Terms and licenses: Academic/Nonprofit Terms; Industry Terms: Not Available to Industry
Depositor comments: Stopless entry clone. Please visit https://doi.org/10.1101/2022.02.26.482120 for bioRxiv preprint. Also see Harel and Chen et al. 2024 (https://doi.org/10.1016/j.celrep.2023.112787)
How to cite: pDONR221-RPL30 was a gift from Daniel Jarosz (Addgene plasmid # 166203 ; http://n2t.net/addgene:166203 ; RRID:Addgene_166203)
