[The description below was written by a language model from this plasmid's Addgene catalogue record and pLannotate feature annotations shown in this document.]
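Description:
pDONR221-RPL30 is a Gateway entry clone built on the pDONR221 backbone, carrying the coding sequence for ribosomal protein L30 (RPL30) from the African turquoise killifish, Nothobranchius furzeri. The plasmid is small (about 2.9 kb in the sequenced record) and is maintained in E. coli at high copy through a ColE1/pUC-type origin, with selection by a kanamycin resistance gene (aminoglycoside phosphotransferase). The catalogue purpose line spells the gene "PRL30", which appears to be a typographical variant of RPL30. The automated annotation labels the open reading frame by similarity to chicken RPL30, reflecting the strong conservation of this ribosomal protein rather than the actual source species, which the depositor gives as N. furzeri.

The recorded 348 bp insert sits between attL1 and attL2 recombination sites, the product of a BP reaction into the donor vector. These sites allow the insert to be transferred directionally into any attR-containing destination vector by an LR Clonase reaction. The entry vector has no promoter positioned to express the insert in a target host. The rrnB T1 and T2 terminators upstream of attL1 insulate the cloning region from read-through transcription in bacteria, and a T7 promoter lies downstream of attL2 on the opposite strand. The short lacI and lacZα fragments annotated nearby are backbone remnants with no functional role.

The depositor notes that this is a stopless entry clone, so the open reading frame lacks a termination codon and can be fused in frame to C-terminal tags or reporters supplied by the destination vector. The associated publication concerns tissue-specific protein aggregation and quality control in an aging vertebrate, which suggests the clone was used to generate tagged RPL30 expression constructs, although the record does not name specific destination vectors.
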