Features (pLannotate 1.2.2; 10 found; start..end, strand, type, name):
    121..213     +  CDS            lacI (fragment): lac repressor; lacI; The lac repressor binds to the lac operator to inhibit transcription in E. coli. This inhibition can be relieved by adding lactose or isopropyl-β-D-thiogalactopyranoside (IPTG).
    268..295     -  terminator     rrnB T2 terminator: transcription terminator T2 from the E. coli rrnB gene
    427..470     +  terminator     rrnB T1 terminator: Escherichia coli rrnB; transcription terminator T1 from the E. coli rrnB gene
    517..553     -  CDS            lacZα (fragment): LacZα fragment of β-galactosidase; lacZ fragment
    569..668     +  protein_bind   attL1: mutant version of attL; recombination site for the Gateway® LR reaction LR Clonase™
    686..1018    +  CDS            RPL30: RL30_CHICK - Experimental evidence at protein level: Swiss-Prot protein existence level 1. From Gallus gallus (Chicken).
   1035..1134    -  protein_bind   attL2: mutant version of attL; recombination site for the Gateway® LR reaction LR Clonase™
   1152..1170    -  promoter       T7 promoter: promoter for bacteriophage T7 RNA polymerase
   1304..2113    +  CDS            KanR: aminoglycoside phosphotransferase; aph(3')-Ia; confers resistance to kanamycin in bacteria or G418 (Geneticin®) in eukaryotes
   2260..2848    +  rep_origin     ori: high-copy-number ColE1/pMB1/pBR322/pUC origin of replication
>Addgene plasmid #166203 | pDONR221-RPL30 | addgene full sequence | sequence record 329591 | Addgene NGS Result
CTTTCCTGCGTTATCCCCTGATTCTGTGGATAACCGTATTACCGCCTTTGAGTGAGCTGATACCGCTCGC
CGCAGCCGAACGACCGAGCGCAGCGAGTCAGTGAGCGAGGAAGCGGAAGAGCGCCCAATACGCAAACCGC
CTCTCCCCGCGCGTTGGCCGATTCATTAATGCAGCTGGCACGACAGGTTTCCCGACTGGAAAGCGGGCAG
TGAGCGCAACGCAATTAATACGCGTACCGCTAGCCAGGAAGAGTTTGTAGAAACGCAAAAAGGCCATCCG
TCAGGATGGCCTTCTGCTTAGTTTGATGCCTGGCAGTTTATGGCGGGCGTCCTGCCCGCCACCCTCCGGG
CCGTTGCTTCACAACGTTCAAATCCGCTCCCGGCGGATTTGTCCTACTCAGGAGAGCGTTCACCGACAAA
CAACAGATAAAACGAAAGGCCCAGTCTTCCGACTGAGCCTTTCGTTTTATTTGATGCCTGGCAGTTCCCT
ACTCTCGCGTTAACGCTAGCATGGATGTTTTCCCAGTCACGACGTTGTAAAACGACGGCCAGTCTTAAGC
TCGGGCCCCAAATAATGATTTTATTTTGACTGATAGTGACCTGTTCGTTGCAACAAATTGATGAGCAATG
CTTTTTTATAATGCCAACTTTGTACAAAAAAGCAGGCTTCGAAGGAGATAACAAAATGGTGGCCGCTAAG
AAGACGAAAAAGTCCCTGGAGTCCATAAACTCTCGCCTCCAGCTGGTGATGAAGAGTGGGAAGTACGTCC
TGGGCTACAAACAGTCCCAGAAGATGATCCGTCAGGGAAAAGCCAAGCTGGTTATTCTGGCCAACAACTG
CCCTGCCCTCAGGAAATCTGAGATCGAGTACTACGCCATGCTGGCAAAGACTGGCGTTCACCACTACAGT
GGAAACAACATTGAGCTTGGAACAGCCTGTGGAAAGTACTACAGGGTGTGCACGCTGGCGATTATTGACC
CCGGCGATTCTGACATCATCAGGAGCATGCCAGATCAGCAGCAGCAGGCTCAGGACCCAGCTTTCTTGTA
CAAAGTTGGCATTATAAGAAAGCATTGCTTATCAATTTGTTGCAACGAACAGGTCACTATCAGTCAAAAT
AAAATCATTATTTGCCATCCAGCTGATATCCCCTATAGTGAGTCGTATTACATGGTCATAGCTGTTTCCT
GGCAGCTCTGGCCCGTGTCTCAAAATCTCTGATGTTACATTGCACAAGATAAAAATATATCATCATGAAC
AATAAAACTGTCTGCTTACATAAACAGTAATACAAGGGGTGTTATGAGCCATATTCAACGGGAAACGTCG
AGGCCGCGATTAAATTCCAACATGGATGCTGATTTATATGGGTATAAATGGGCTCGCGATAATGTCGGGC
AATCAGGTGCGACAATCTATCGCTTGTATGGGAAGCCCGATGCGCCAGAGTTGTTTCTGAAACATGGCAA
AGGTAGCGTTGCCAATGATGTTACAGATGAGATGGTCAGACTAAACTGGCTGACGGAATTTATGCCTCTT
CCGACCATCAAGCATTTTATCCGTACTCCTGATGATGCATGGTTACTCACCACTGCGATCCCCGGAAAAA
CAGCATTCCAGGTATTAGAAGAATATCCTGATTCAGGTGAAAATATTGTTGATGCGCTGGCAGTGTTCCT
GCGCCGGTTGCATTCGATTCCTGTTTGTAATTGTCCTTTTAACAGCGATCGCGTATTTCGTCTCGCTCAG
GCGCAATCACGAATGAATAACGGTTTGGTTGATGCGAGTGATTTTGATGACGAGCGTAATGGCTGGCCTG
TTGAACAAGTCTGGAAAGAAATGCATAAACTTTTGCCATTCTCACCGGATTCAGTCGTCACTCATGGTGA
TTTCTCACTTGATAACCTTATTTTTGACGAGGGGAAATTAATAGGTTGTATTGATGTTGGACGAGTCGGA
ATCGCAGACCGATACCAGGATCTTGCCATCCTATGGAACTGCCTCGGTGAGTTTTCTCCTTCATTACAGA
AACGGCTTTTTCAAAAATATGGTATTGATAATCCTGATATGAATAAATTGCAGTTTCATTTGATGCTCGA
TGAGTTTTTCTAATCAGAATTGGTTAATTGGTTGTAACACTGGCAGAGCATTACGCTGACTTGACGGGAC
GGCGCAAGCTCATGACCAAAATCCCTTAACGTGAGTTACGCGTCGTTCCACTGAGCGTCAGACCCCGTAG
AAAAGATCAAAGGATCTTCTTGAGATCCTTTTTTTCTGCGCGTAATCTGCTGCTTGCAAACAAAAAAACC
ACCGCTACCAGCGGTGGTTTGTTTGCCGGATCAAGAGCTACCAACTCTTTTTCCGAAGGTAACTGGCTTC
AGCAGAGCGCAGATACCAAATACTGTTCTTCTAGTGTAGCCGTAGTTAGGCCACCACTTCAAGAACTCTG
TAGCACCGCCTACATACCTCGCTCTGCTAATCCTGTTACCAGTGGCTGCTGCCAGTGGCGATAAGTCGTG
TCTTACCGGGTTGGACTCAAGACGATAGTTACCGGATAAGGCGCAGCGGTCGGGCTGAACGGGGGGTTCG
TGCACACAGCCCAGCTTGGAGCGAACGACCTACACCGAACTGAGATACCTACAGCGTGAGCTATGAGAAA
GCGCCACGCTTCCCGAAGGGAGAAAGGCGGACAGGTATCCGGTAAGCGGCAGGGTCGGAACAGGAGAGCG
CACGAGGGAGCTTCCAGGGGGAAACGCCTGGTATCTTTATAGTCCTGTCGGGTTTCGCCACCTCTGACTT
GAGCGTCGATTTTTGTGATGCTCGTCAGGGGGGCGGAGCCTATGGAAAAACGCCAGCAACGCGGCCTTTT
TACGGTTCCTGGCCTTTTGCTGGCCTTTTGCTCACATGTT
