>Addgene plasmid #166203 | pDONR221-RPL30 | depositor partial sequence | sequence record 322752 | insert sequence
ATGGTGGCCGCTAAGAAGACGAAAAAGTCCCTGGAGTCCATAAACTCTCGCCTCCAGCTGGTGATGAAGA
GTGGGAAGTACGTCCTGGGCTACAAACAGTCCCAGAAGATGATCCGTCAGGGAAAAGCCAAGCTGGTTAT
TCTGGCCAACAACTGCCCTGCCCTCAGGAAATCTGAGATCGAGTACTACGCCATGCTGGCAAAGACTGGC
GTTCACCACTACAGTGGAAACAACATTGAGCTTGGAACAGCCTGTGGAAAGTACTACAGGGTGTGCACGC
TGGCGATTATTGACCCCGGCGATTCTGACATCATCAGGAGCATGCCAGATCAGCAGCAGCAGGCTCAG
